>Addgene plasmid #70205 | pBEST-p15A-J23151-deGFP-T500 (129p) | depositor full sequence | sequence record 125468 | pBEST-p15A-J23151-deGFP-T500 (129p) sequence 3273 bps
AATAATTTTGTTTAACTTTAAGAAGGAGATATACCATGGAGCTTTTCACTGGCGTTGTTCCCATCCTGGT
CGAGCTGGACGGCGACGTAAACGGCCACAAGTTCAGCGTGTCCGGCGAGGGCGAGGGCGATGCCACCTAC
GGCAAGCTGACCCTGAAGTTCATCTGCACCACCGGCAAGCTGCCCGTGCCCTGGCCCACCCTCGTGACCA
CCCTGACCTACGGCGTGCAGTGCTTCAGCCGCTACCCCGACCACATGAAGCAGCACGACTTCTTCAAGTC
CGCCATGCCCGAAGGCTACGTCCAGGAGCGCACCATCTTCTTCAAGGACGACGGCAACTACAAGACCCGC
GCCGAGGTGAAGTTCGAGGGCGACACCCTGGTGAACCGCATCGAGCTGAAGGGCATCGACTTCAAGGAGG
ACGGCAACATCCTGGGGCACAAGCTGGAGTACAACTACAACAGCCACAACGTCTATATCATGGCCGACAA
GCAGAAGAACGGCATCAAGGTGAACTTCAAGATCCGCCACAACATCGAGGACGGCAGCGTGCAGCTCGCC
GACCACTACCAGCAGAACACCCCCATCGGCGACGGCCCCGTGCTGCTGCCCGACAACCACTACCTGAGCA
CCCAGTCCGCCCTGAGCAAAGACCCCAACGAGAAGCGCGATCACATGGTCCTGCTGGAGTTCGTGACCGC
CGCCGGGATCTAACTCGAGCAAAGCCCGCCGAAAGGCGGGCTTTTCTGTGTCGACCGATGCCCTTGAGAG
CCTTCAACCCAGTCAGCTCCTTCCGGTGGGCGCGGGGCATGACTATCGTCGCCGCACTTATGACTGTCTT
CTTTATCATGCAACTCGTAGGACAGGTGCCGGCATGATAAGCTGTCAAACATGAGAATTACAACTTATAT
CGTATGGGGCTGACTTCAGGTGCTACATTTGAAGAGATAAATTGCACTGAAATCTAGAAATATTTTATCT
GATTAATAAGATGATCTTCTTGAGATCGTTTTGGTCTGCGCGTAATCTCTTGCTCTGAAAACGAAAAAAC
CGCCTTGCAGGGCGGTTTTTCGAAGGTTCTCTGAGCTACCAACTCTTTGAACCGAGGTAACTGGCTTGGA
GGAGCGCAGTCACCAAAACTTGTCCTTTCAGTTTAGCCTTAACCGGCGCATGACTTCAAGACTAACTCCT
CTAAATCAATTACCAGTGGCTGCTGCCAGTGGTGCTTTTGCATGTCTTTCCGGGTTGGACTCAAGACGAT
AGTTACCGGATAAGGCGCAGCGGTCGGACTGAACGGGGGGTTCGTGCATACAGTCCAGCTTGGAGCGAAC
TGCCTACCCGGAACTGAGTGTCAGGCGTGGAATGAGACAAACGCGGCCATAACAGCGGAATGACACCGGT
AAACCGAAAGGCAGGAACAGGAGAGCGCACGAGGGAGCCGCCAGGGGAAACGCCTGGTATCTTTATAGTC
CTGTCGGGTTTCGCCACCACTGATTTGAGCGTCAGATTTCGTGATGCTTGTCAGGGGGGCGGAGCCTATG
GAAAAACGGCTTTGCCGCGGCCCTCTCACTTCCCTGTTAAGTATCTTCCTGGCATCTTCCAGGAAATCTC
CGCCCCGTTCGTAAGCCATTTCCGCTCGCCGCAGTCGAACGACCGAGCGTAGCGAGTCAGTGAGCGAGGA
AGCGGAATATATCCTGTATCACATATTCTGCTGACGCACCGGTGCAGCCTTTTTTCTCCTGCCACATGAA
GCACTTCACTGACACCCTCATCAGTGCCAACATAGTAAGCCAGTATACACTCCGCTAGGGTCATGAGATT
ATCAAAAAGGATCTTCACCTAGATCCTTTTAAATTAAAAATGAAGTTTTAAATCAATCTAAAGTATATAT
GAGTAAACTTGGTCTGACAGTTACCAATGCTTAATCAGTGAGGCACCTATCTCAGCGATCTGTCTATTTC
GTTCATCCATAGTTGCCTGACTCCCCGTCGTGTAGATAACTACGATACGGGAGGGCTTACCATCTGGCCC
CAGTGCTGCAATGATACCGCGAGACCCACGCTCACCGGCTCCAGATTTATCAGCAATAAACCAGCCAGCC
GGAAGGGCCGAGCGCAGAAGTGGTCCTGCAACTTTATCCGCCTCCATCCAGTCTATTAATTGTTGCCGGG
AAGCTAGAGTAAGTAGTTCGCCAGTTAATAGTTTGCGCAACGTTGTTGCCATTGCTACAGGCATCGTGGT
GTCACGCTCGTCGTTTGGTATGGCTTCATTCAGCTCCGGTTCCCAACGATCAAGGCGAGTTACATGATCC
CCCATGTTGTGCAAAAAAGCGGTTAGCTCCTTCGGTCCTCCGATCGTTGTCAGAAGTAAGTTGGCCGCAG
TGTTATCACTCATGGTTATGGCAGCACTGCATAATTCTCTTACTGTCATGCCATCCGTAAGATGCTTTTC
TGTGACTGGTGAGTACTCAACCAAGTCATTCTGAGAATAGTGTATGCGGCGACCGAGTTGCTCTTGCCCG
GCGTCAATACGGGATAATACCGCGCCACATAGCAGAACTTTAAAAGTGCTCATCATTGGAAAACGTTCTT
CGGGGCGAAAACTCTCAAGGATCTTACCGCTGTTGAGATCCAGTTCGATGTAACCCACTCGTGCACCCAA
CTGATCTTCAGCATCTTTTACTTTCACCAGCGTTTCTGGGTGAGCAAAAACAGGAAGGCAAAATGCCGCA
AAAAAGGGAATAAGGGCGACACGGAAATGTTGAATACTCATACTCTTCCTTTTTCAATATTATTGAAGCA
TTTATCAGGGTTATTGTCTCATGAGCGGATACATATTTGAATGTATTTAGAAAAATAAACAAATAGGGGT
TCCGCGCACATTTCCCCGAAAAGTGCCACCTGACGTCTAAGAAACCATTATTATCATGACATTAACCTAT
AAAAATAGGCGTATCACGAGGCCCTTTCGTCTTCAAGAATTCTGGCGAATCCTCTGACCAGCCAGAAAAC
GACCTTTCTGTGGTGAAACCGGATGCTGCAATTCAGAGCGGCAGCAAGTGGGGGACAGCAGAAGACCTGA
CCGCCGCAGAGTGGATGTTTGACATGGTGAAGACTATCGCACCATCAGCCAGAAAACCGAATTTTGCTGG
GTGGGCTAACGATATCCGCCTGATGCGTGAACGTGACGGACGTAACCACCGCGACATGTGTGTGCTGTTC
CGCTGGGCATGCTTGATGGCTAGCTCAGTCCTAGGTACAATGCTAGCGCTAGC
Features (pLannotate 1.2.2; 10 found; start..end, strand, type, name):
      7..29      +  RBS            RBS: efficient ribosome binding site from bacteriophage T7 gene 10 (Olins and Rangwala, 1989)
     39..710     +  CDS            (3-F)Tyr-EGFP: (3-F)Tyr-EGFP is a basic (constitutively fluorescent) green fluorescent protein published in 2004, derived from Aequorea victoria.
    750..874     +  CDS            TcR (fragment): tetracycline efflux protein; tet; confers resistance to tetracycline
   1000..1544    +  rep_origin     p15A ori: Plasmids containing the medium-copy-number p15A origin of replication can be propagated in E. coli cells that contain a second plasmid with the ColE1 origin.
   1632..1687    +  rep_origin     RSF ori (fragment): Plasmids containing the RSF 1030 origin of replication can be propagated in E. coli cells that contain additional plasmids with compatible origins.
   1786..1807    -  misc_feature   bom (fragment): basis of mobility region from pBR322
   1911..2771    -  CDS            AmpR: β-lactamase; bla; confers resistance to ampicillin, carbenicillin, and related antibiotics
   2772..2876    -  promoter       AmpR promoter: bla
   2978..3232    +  CDS            O (fragment): VRPO_LAMBD - Protein inferred from homology: Swiss-Prot protein existence level 3. Necessary for the bidirectional replication of DNA. It interacts with the ori (origin of replication) region of the genome during the initiation of replication. From Escherichia phage lambda (Bacteriophage lambda).
   3239..3267    +  promoter       J23119 promoter (fragment): bacterial promoter (Registry of Standard Biological Parts BBa J23119)
