[The description below was written by a language model from this plasmid's Addgene catalogue record and pLannotate feature annotations shown in this document.]
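Description:
pBEST-p15A-J23151-deGFP-T500 (129p) is a small (about 3.3 kb) bacterial reporter plasmid built on the pBEST backbone, deposited as one member of a promoter panel associated with work on prototyping synthetic circuits in an E. coli-based TX-TL cell-free expression system. It is propagated in E. coli under ampicillin selection, with β-lactamase (AmpR) expressed from its native bla promoter. The name and the feature table both indicate a p15A origin of replication. This origin is generally considered medium copy and is compatible with ColE1-type plasmids, although the catalogue entry lists the plasmid as high copy. Short fragments annotated as RSF ori, bom, a tetracycline-resistance gene and the lambda O protein appear to be backbone remnants rather than functional elements.

The payload is a simple constitutive expression cassette. According to the name, the promoter is J23151, a member of the Anderson family of synthetic constitutive E. coli promoters. The automated annotation detects it only as a partial match to the related J23119 consensus promoter, located at the end of the circular map just upstream of the reporter. It is followed by a strong untranslated region containing the bacteriophage T7 gene 10 ribosome binding site. Downstream lies the deGFP coding sequence, an EGFP-derived green fluorescent reporter that the annotation software labels as a closely related EGFP variant. The T500 transcriptional terminator named in the title is not annotated in the feature table. The record notes that the strong UTR makes the plasmid prone to mutations arising from overexpression. As part of a panel, the construct presumably allows the strength of J23151 to be compared with other promoters through fluorescence output.
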