Addgene plasmid #70205: pBEST-p15A-J23151-deGFP-T500 (129p)
Purpose: Promoter panel
Depositing lab: Richard Murray. Depositing organization: California Institute of Technology. Publication: Linear DNA for rapid prototyping of synthetic biological circuits in an Escherichia coli based TX-TL cell-free system. Sun ZZ, Yeung E, Hayes CA, Noireaux V, Murray RM. ACS Synth Biol. 2014 Jun 20;3(6):387-97. doi: 10.1021/sb400131a. Epub 2013 Dec 4. PubMed 24303785.
Backbone
  Vector backbone: pBEST
Growth in bacteria
  Bacterial resistance: Ampicillin, 100 μg/mL
  Growth temperature: 37°C
  Growth strain: DH5alpha
  Growth instructions: Strong UTR -> be careful for overexpression mutations
  Copy number: High Copy
Gene/Insert
  Gene/Insert name: deGFP
Terms and licenses: Academic/Nonprofit Terms; Industry Terms: Not Available to Industry
How to cite: pBEST-p15A-J23151-deGFP-T500 (129p) was a gift from Richard Murray (Addgene plasmid # 70205 ; http://n2t.net/addgene:70205 ; RRID:Addgene_70205)
