>Addgene plasmid #70205 | pBEST-p15A-J23151-deGFP-T500 (129p) | addgene partial sequence | sequence record 136408 | pBEST-R 5'-TCTCATGTTTGACAGCTTATC-3'
AGAAGACAGTCATAAGTGCGGCGACGATAGTCATGCCCCGCGCCCACCGGAAGGAGCTGACTGGGTTGAA
GGCTCTCAAGGGCATCGGTCGACACAGAAAAGCCCGCCTTTCGGCGGGCTTTGCTCGAGTTAGATCCCGG
CGGCGGTCACGAACTCCAGCAGGACCATGTGATCGCGCTTCTCGTTGGGGTCTTTGCTCAGGGCGGACTG
GGTGCTCAGGTAGTGGTTGTCGGGCAGCAGCACGGGGCCGTCGCCGATGGGGGTGTTCTGCTGGTAGTGG
TCGGCGAGCTGCACGCTGCCGTCCTCGATGTTGTGGCGGATCTTGAAGTTCACCTTGATGCCGTTCTTCT
GCTTGTCGGCCATGATATAGACGTTGTGGCTGTTGTAGTTGTACTCCAGCTTGTGCCCCAGGATGTTGCC
GTCCTCCTTGAAGTCGATGCCCTTCAGCTCGATGCGGTTCACCAGGGTGTCGCCCTCGAACTTCACCTCG
GCGCGGGTCTTGTAGTTGCCGTCGTCCTTGAAGAAGATGGTGCGCTCCTGGACGTAGCCTTCGGGCATGG
CGGACTTGAAGAAGTCGTGCTGCTTCATGTGGTCGGGGTAGCGGCTGAAGCACTGCACGCCGTAGGTCAG
GGTGGTCACGAGGGTGGGCCAGGGCACGGGCAGCTTGCCGGTGGTGCAGATGAACTTCAGGGTCAGCTTG
CCGTAGGTGGCATCGCCCTCGCCCTCGCCGGACACGCTGAACTTGTGGCCGTTTACGTCGCCGTCCAGCT
CGACCAGGATGGGAACAACGCCAGTGAAAAGCTCCATGGTATATCTCCTTCTTAAAGTTAAACAAAATTA
TTGCTAGCGCTAGCATTGTACCTAGGACTGAGCTAGCCATCAAGCATGCCCAGCGGAACAGCACACACAT
GTCGCGGTGGTTACGTCCGTCACGTTCACGCATCAG
